>Addgene plasmid #193931 | pBa.Halo-KIF3B CC 391-592 | addgene full sequence | sequence record 403673 | Addgene NGS Result
CACTTCATCCCAGTGCATGCACTCACACTGGAGCGATTGCTGCTCGGTGCACGCACACTCATTGTATCAC
TGCAGCTCAGTGGCTGCACGCACACCGGTGTTATTGCTGCTCGGTGCGTGCATGCACATCAGTGTCGCTG
CAGCTCAGTGCATGCACGCTCATTGCCCATCGCTATCCCTGCCTCTCCTGCTGGCGCTCCCCGGGAGGTG
ACTTCAAGGGGACCGCAGGACCACCTCGGGGGTGGGGGGAGGGCTGCACACGCGGACCCCGCTCCCCCTC
CCCAACAAAGCACTGTGGAATCAAAAAGGGGGGAGGGGGGATGGAGGGGCGCGTCACACCCCCGCCCCAC
ACCCTCACCTCGAGGTGAGCCCCACGTTCTGCTTCACTCTCCCCATCTCCCCCCCCTCCCCACCCCCAAT
TTTGTATTTATTTATTTTTTAATTATTTTGTGCAGCGATGGGGGSGGGGGGGGGGGGGGCGCGCGCCAGG
CGGGGCGGGGCGGGGCGAGGGGCGGGGCGGGGCGAGGCGGAGAGGTGCGGCGGCAGCCAATCAGAGCGGC
GCGCTCCGAAAGTTTCCTTTTATGGCGAGGCGGCGGCGGCGGCGGCCCTATAAAAAGCGAAGCGCGCGGC
GGGCGGGAGTCGCTGCGCGCTGCCTTCGCCCCGTGCCCCGCTCCGCCGCCGCCTCGCGCCGCCCGCCCCG
GCTCTGACTGACCGCGTTACTCCCACAGGTGAGCGGGCGGGACGGCCCTTCTCCTCCGGGCTGTAATTAG
CGCTTGGTTTAATGACGGCTCGTTTCTTTTCTGTGGCTGCGTGAAAGCCTTAAAGGGCTCCGGGAGGGCC
CTTTGTGCGGGGGGGAGCGGCTCGGGGGGTGCGTGCGTGTGTGTGTGCGTGGGGAGCGCCGCGTGCGGCT
CCGCGCTGCCCGGCGGCTGTGAGCGCTGCGGGCGCGGCGCGGGGCTTTGTGCGCTCCGCAGTGTGCGCGA
GGGGAGCGCGGCCGGGGGCGGTGCCCCGCGGTGCGGGGGGGGCTGCGAGGGGAACAAAGGCTGCGTGCGG
GGTGTGTGCGTGGGGGGGTGAGCAGGGGGTGTGGGCGCGGCGGTCGGGCTGTAACCCCCCCCTGCACCCC
CCTCCCCGAGTTGCTGAGCACGGCCCGGCTTCGGGTGCGGGGCTCCGTGCGGGGCGTGGCGCGGGGCTCG
CCGTGCCGGGCGGGGGGTGGCGGCAGGTGGGGGTGCCGGGCGGGGCGGGGCCGCCTCGGGCCGGGGAGGG
CTCGGGGGAGGGGCGCGGCGGCCCCCGGAGCGCCGGCGGCTGTCGAGGCGCGGCGAGCCGCAGCCATTGC
CTTTTATGGTAATCGTGCGAGAGGGCGCAGGGACTTCCTTTGTCCCAAATCTGTGCGGAGCCGAAATCTG
GGAGGCGCCGCCGCACCCCCTCTAGCGGGCGCGGGGCGAAGCGGTGCGGCGCCGGCAGGAAGGAAATGGG
CGGGGAGGGCCTTCGTGCGTCGCCGCGCCGCCGTCCCCTTCTCCATCTCCAGCCTCGGGGCTGTCCGCAG
GGGGACGGCTGCCTTCGGGGGGGACGGGGCAGGGCGGGGTTCGGCTTCTGGCGTGTGACCGGCGGGGTTT
ATATCTTCCCTTCTCTGTTCCTCCGCAGCCCCCAAGCTTGGCGCGCCTAGGACCATGGCTAGCGGAGGAT
CCGAAATCGGTACTGGCTTTCCATTCGACCCCCATTATGTGGAAGTCCTGGGCGAGCGCATGCACTACGT
CGATGTTGGTCCGCGCGATGGCACCCCTGTGCTGTTCCTGCACGGTAACCCGACCTCCTCCTACGTGTGG
CGCAACATCATCCCGCATGTTGCACCGACCCATCGCTGCATTGCTCCAGACCTGATCGGTATGGGCAAAT
CCGACAAACCAGACCTGGGTTATTTCTTCGACGACCACGTCCGCTTCATGGATGCCTTCATCGAAGCCCT
GGGTCTGGAAGAGGTCGTCCTGGTCATTCACGACTGGGGCTCCGCTCTGGGTTTCCACTGGGCCAAGCGC
AATCCAGAGCGCGTCAAAGGTATTGCATTTATGGAGTTCATCCGCCCTATCCCGACCTGGGACGAATGGC
CAGAATTTGCCCGCGAGACCTTCCAGGCCTTCCGCACCACCGACGTCGGCCGCAAGCTGATCATCGATCA
GAACGTTTTTATCGAGGGTACGCTGCCGATGGGTGTCGTCCGCCCGCTGACTGAAGTCGAGATGGACCAT
TACCGCGAGCCGTTCCTGAATCCTGTTGACCGCGAGCCACTGTGGCGCTTCCCAAACGAGCTGCCAATCG
CCGGTGAGCCAGCGAACATCGTCGCGCTGGTCGAAGAATACATGGACTGGCTGCACCAGTCCCCTGTCCC
GAAGCTGCTGTTCTGGGGCACCCCAGGCGTTCTGATCCCACCGGCCGAAGCCGCTCGCCTGGCCAAAAGC
CTGCCTAACTGCAAGGCTGTGGACATCGGCCCGGGTCTGAATCTGCTGCAAGAAGACAACCCGGACCTGA
TCGGCAGCGAGATCGCGCGCTGGCTGTCTACTCTGGAGATTTCCGGGCTGTACGGCGGAGGATCCGGAGG
CGGCTCTGGCGGAGGGCTGTACAAGGGGGGTGGGGAAGAGGAGGAGGAGGAGGGAGAAGAGGGTGAGGAG
GACGGGGATGATAAGGATGATTACTGGCGGGAACAGCAAGAAAAACTGGAGATTGAGAAGCGGGCCATTG
TAGAGGACCACAGCTTGGTTGCAGAGGAGAAGATGAGGCTGCTGAAGGAGAAGGAGAAAAAGATGGAGGA
CCTGCGGCGAGAGAAGGATGCTGCAGAGATGCTGGGTGCCAAAATCAAGGCCATGGAGAGTAAGCTGCTT
GTCGGAGGAAAAAATATAGTAGATCATACAAACGAACAGCAGAAGATCCTGGAGCAAAAACGCCAGGAGA
TCGCAGAGCAGAAACGTCGAGAAAGAGAAATCCAGCAGCAAATGGAGAGTCGAGATGAGGAGACCCTGGA
ACTGAAAGAGACTTACACCTCACTGCAGCAGGAGGTAGACATCAAGACCAAAAAGCTCAAAAAGCTCTTT
TCCAAGCTTCAGGCCGTGAAGGCCGAGATCCACGACCTCCAAGAAGAACACATCAAAGAGCGCCAGGAGC
TGGAGCAGACGCAGAATGAACTCACCCGGGAGCTAAAGCTCAAGCATCTTATTATAGAAAACTTTATTTA
AAATCTAGATAAGTAATGATCATAATCAGCCATATCACATCTGTAGAGGTTTTACTTGCTTTAAAAAACC
TCCCACACCTCCCCCTGAACCTGAAACATAAAATGAATGCAATTGTTGTTGTTAACTTGTTTATTGCAGC
TTATAATGGTTACAAATAAAGCAATAGCATCACAAATTTCACAAATAAAGCATTTTTTTCACTGCATTCT
AGTTGTGGTTTGTCCAAACTCATCAATGTATCTTATCATGTCTGGATCCCCGGGTACCGAGCTCGAATTC
GTAATCATGTCATAGCTGTTTCCTGTGTGAAATTGTTATCCGCTCACAATTCCACACAACATACGAGCCG
GAAGCATAAAGTGTAAAGCCTGGGGTGCCTAATGAGTGAGCTAACTCACATTAATTGCGTTGCGCTCACT
GCCCGCTTTCCAGTCGGGAAACCTGTCGTGCCAGCTGCATTAATGAATCGGCCAACGCGCGGGGAGAGGC
GGTTTGCGTATTGGGCGCTCTTCCGCTTCCTCGCTCACTGACTCGCTGCGCTCGGTCGTTCGGCTGCGGC
GAGCGGTATCAGCTCACTCAAAGGCGGTAATACGGTTATCCACAGAATCAGGGGATAACGCAGGAAAGAA
CATGTGAGCAAAAGGCCAGCAAAAGGCCAGGAACCGTAAAAAGGCCGCGTTGCTGGCGTTTTTCCATAGG
CTCCGCCCCCCTGACGAGCATCACAAAAATCGACGCTCAAGTCAGAGGTGGCGAAACCCGACAGGACTAT
AAAGATACCAGGCGTTTCCCCCTGGAAGCTCCCTCGTGCGCTCTCCTGTTCCGACCCTGCCGCTTACCGG
ATACCTGTCCGCCTTTCTCCCTTCGGGAAGCGTGGCGCTTTCTCATAGCTCACGCTGTAGGTATCTCAGT
TCGGTGTAGGTCGTTCGCTCCAAGCTGGGCTGTGTGCACGAACCCCCCGTTCAGCCCGACCGCTGCGCCT
TATCCGGTAACTATCGTCTTGAGTCCAACCCGGTAAGACACGACTTATCGCCACTGGCAGCAGCCACTGG
TAACAGGATTAGCAGAGCGAGGTATGTAGGCGGTGCTACAGAGTTCTTGAAGTGGTGGCCTAACTACGGC
TACACTAGAAGAACAGTATTTGGTATCTGCGCTCTGCTGAAGCCAGTTACCTTCGGAAAAAGAGTTGGTA
GCTCTTGATCCGGCAAACAAACCACCGCTGGTAGCGGTGGTTTTTTTGTTTGCAAGCAGCAGATTACGCG
CAGAAAAAAAGGATCTCAAGAAGATCCTTTGATCTTTTCTACGGGGTCTGACGCTCAGTGGAACGAAAAC
TCACGTTAAGGGATTTTGGTCATGAGATTATCAAAAAGGATCTTCACCTAGATCCTTTTAAATTAAAAAT
GAAGTTTTAAATCAATCTAAAGTATATATGAGTAAACTTGGTCTGACAGTTACCAATGCTTAATCAGTGA
GGCACCTATCTCAGCGATCTGTCTATTTCGTTCATCCATAGTTGCCTGACTCCCCGTCGTGTAGATAACT
ACGATACGGGAGGGCTTACCATCTGGCCCCAGTGCTGCAATGATACCGCGAGACCCACGCTCACCGGCTC
CAGATTTATCAGCAATAAACCAGCCAGCCGGAAGGGCCGAGCGCAGAAGTGGTCCTGCAACTTTATCCGC
CTCCATCCAGTCTATTAATTGTTGCCGGGAAGCTAGAGTAAGTAGTTCGCCAGTTAATAGTTTGCGCAAC
GTTGTTGCCATTGCTACAGGCATCGTGGTGTCACGCTCGTCGTTTGGTATGGCTTCATTCAGCTCCGGTT
CCCAACGATCAAGGCGAGTTACATGATCCCCCATGTTGTGCAAAAAAGCGGTTAGCTCCTTCGGTCCTCC
GATCGTTGTCAGAAGTAAGTTGGCCGCAGTGTTATCACTCATGGTTATGGCAGCACTGCATAATTCTCTT
ACTGTCATGCCATCCGTAAGATGCTTTTCTGTGACTGGTGAGTACTCAACCAAGTCATTCTGAGAATAGT
GTATGCGGCGACCGAGTTGCTCTTGCCCGGCGTCAATACGGGATAATACCGCGCCACATAGCAGAACTTT
AAAAGTGCTCATCATTGGAAAACGTTCTTCGGGGCGAAAACTCTCAAGGATCTTACCGCTGTTGAGATCC
AGTTCGATGTAACCCACTCGTGCACCCAACTGATCTTCAGCATCTTTTACTTTCACCAGCGTTTCTGGGT
GAGCAAAAACAGGAAGGCAAAATGCCGCAAAAAAGGGAATAAGGGCGACACGGAAATGTTGAATACTCAT
ACTCTTCCTTTTTCAATATTATTGAAGCATTTATCAGGGTTATTGTCTCATGAGCGGATACATATTTGAA
TGTATTTAGAAAAATAAACAAATAGGGGTTCCGCGCACATTTCCCCGAAAAGTGCCACCTGACGTCTAAG
AAACCATTATTATCATGACATTAACCTATAAAAATAGGCGTATCACGAGGCCCTTTCGTCTCGCGCGTTT
CGGTGATGACGGTGAAAACCTCTGACACATGCAGCTCCCGGAGACGGTCACAGCTTGTCTGTAAGCGGAT
GCCGGGAGCAGACAAGCCCGTCAGGGCGCGTCAGCGGGTGTTGGCGGGTGTCGGGGCTGGCTTAACTATG
CGGCATCAGAGCAGATTGTACTGAGAGTGCACCATATGCGGTGTGAAATACCGCACAGATGCGTAAGGAG
AAAATACCGCATCAGGCGCCATTCGCCATTCAGGCTGCGCAACTGTTGGGAAGGGCGATCGGTGCGGGCC
TCTTCGCTATTACGCCAGCTGGCGAAAGGGGGATGTGCTGCAAGGCGATTAAGTTGGGTAACGCCAGGGT
TTTCCCAGTCACGACGTTGTAAAACGACGGCCAGTGCCAAGTTGGGATCTTTGCATTGGCCCACGGCTCT
CAGGATGGGGATGCTCCCCTTCAGCACCCGGTTCCCCTTGGAAACTGATGGTCCTGGCTCTGTGGCATGG
CAGTGGCACTGTGAGGAGCCCCCTACCAGCAGCACACAGTGGGGTTGGCACTGCCACGCTCCGGATGCCG
CGCTCTGATCCAACCCCATAATCAAGGGAACCCGAATTGCCCCATCATTGCCCCCACCACCCCCATCCTG
CCGGGCCCTCACACCCCACGCTGCCTTCTGGTGACATTCCCCAGCCCAAACCCACGGCTTCATGGCTACC
GCGGGGCATTTCCCATTGCCGCCCCATTATCAGCTCTGCACACCTCCCGCTGTACCCATGCCTCGTGGCT
GCCCTTCTTTGACGTATAATCTTCTAATTAATACCCGGCCTTGTCAAAGTGGAGCACAAACGTTAATTAA
TTCCCCAGCAGGCAGGTAATTAACAGTGTGACTCCCTTTTTGCTGCGAGTGGGGCTGATACAGAGAGATG
TGGCACTATGGAGCCCACGGGGTCCTGGCACTGGGTGCCCACGGAGGTCCCCATGTGCTGCAGTGTCACC
GCCTCCGAGGAGACAGTATTGTCCCTGCGGTGTCCCTGCAGCTCAGCTCTGTCCACAGGGCCACCTCCAG
TTTGGAGGGGACACAATGCAGCCCCGATGCAACCCATCCTCGCAGCATCCCAGGGACAAAGACCCCACTG
CAAGACCGCACACAGGGCTGGGTCCCGCTCCCCTAATATCTACAGTGCTTCTTGCATGGCCCCTTAATCA
ATGCAGTTAATCAGCATGCGCTCATGCACCGCTCTGGAGCTGCAAAGCCCCTCGCAGCGCTGCTCACCAA
CACCGCGCACCGCCCCGGCCCAGCCTGCAGCACGCGCTGCAAACAGGAAAGAAACAAAATATTGCCCAAA
TGTAGGCAAAGGCATTCGGCTGCCTTGACCTCCGCCGGGCCGGGCCCTGCCTGACTCAGCTCCTTACTCA
GCGCTCGCTTCCTCCCTCCGGCTGCCACCGCCGCAGCGCACACCCTGACAAAGAGTGGCCCTTAACGGGC
TCTGAGGTGCACCCAGCAGTGCACTCAGCAGTCCAAGGGCCGGCCTGGAGGTTTGCACCGCTACGTGCTG
ACATTAGCATTGAACTTGGCCCTGGGTAGTGCTGCAGGCCGGGCGGGGTGGGTGTAGAGAGTGCAGCGCG
CGTTGCACCCGGTGCCCCTTCCCCTCCCTTGCATCCCAGCAGGCTGCACCCCAGCACCAGGCCCGTGCAT
GCATGCTCCTGGTGTTATTGCAGCCTGGTGCATGCATGCGTCTTGATGGTGCAGCGCTGTGCATGCATCC
TCCTTGGTGTGTAGCAGTCTAGTGCATGCATACCCCTCGGTGTTATTGCTGCTCTGTGCACGCACGCTCA
TTGTAT
Features (pLannotate 1.2.2; 16 found; start..end, strand, type, name):
    360..635     +  promoter       chicken β-actin promoter: No description available
    636..1605    +  intron         chimeric intron: chimera between introns from chicken β-actin and rabbit β-globin
   1683..2566    +  CDS            HaloTag® (fragment): modified bacterial dehalogenase that forms covalent bonds with chloroalkane derivatives
   2682..3218    +  CDS            Kif3b (fragment): KIF3B_MOUSE - Experimental evidence at protein level: Swiss-Prot protein existence level 1. Microtubule-based molecular motor that transport intracellular cargos, such as vesicles, organelles and protein complexes. Uses ATP hydrolysis to generate force to bind and move along the microtubule (PubMed:7559760). Plays a role in cilia formation (PubMed:9865700). Involved in photoreceptor integrity and opsin trafficking in rod photoreceptors (By similarity). Transports vesicles containing N-methyl-D-aspartate (NMDA) receptor subunit GRIN2A into neuronal dendrites (PubMed:31746486). From Mus musculus
   3236..3321    +  CDS            large T antigen (fragment): large T antigen from SV40 (simian virus 40)
   3344..3478    +  polyA_signal   SV40 poly(A) signal: SV40 polyadenylation signal
   3533..3549    -  protein_bind   lac operator: The lac repressor binds to the lac operator to inhibit transcription in E. coli. This inhibition can be relieved by adding lactose or isopropyl-β-D-thiogalactopyranoside (IPTG). lac repressor encoded by lacI
   3557..3587    -  promoter       lac promoter: promoter for the E. coli lac operon
   3602..3623    -  protein_bind   CAP binding site: CAP binding activates transcription in the presence of cAMP. E. coli catabolite activator protein
   3636..3728    -  CDS            lacI (fragment): lac repressor; lacI; The lac repressor binds to the lac operator to inhibit transcription in E. coli. This inhibition can be relieved by adding lactose or isopropyl-β-D-thiogalactopyranoside (IPTG).
   3911..4499    -  rep_origin     ori: high-copy-number ColE1/pMB1/pBR322/pUC origin of replication
   4670..5530    -  CDS            AmpR: β-lactamase; bla; confers resistance to ampicillin, carbenicillin, and related antibiotics
   5531..5635    -  promoter       AmpR promoter: bla
   5730..5765    +  CDS            rop (fragment): Rop protein, which maintains plasmids at low copy number; rop
   5867..5966    +  misc_feature   bom (fragment): basis of mobility region from pBR322
   5972..6126    -  CDS            lacZα (fragment): LacZα fragment of β-galactosidase; lacZ fragment
