[The description below was written by a language model from this plasmid's Addgene catalogue record and pLannotate feature annotations shown in this document.]
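Description:
pBa.Halo-KIF3B CC 391-592 is a mammalian expression plasmid of about 7.6 kb built on the pBeta Actin-HALO backbone. It produces a HaloTag fusion to a fragment of the mouse kinesin-2 motor subunit KIF3B. Propagation in E. coli relies on a high-copy ColE1/pUC-type origin and an ampicillin resistance gene (β-lactamase with its own promoter). The annotation also picks up short remnants of lac regulatory elements, lacI, lacZα, rop and the pBR322 bom region. These look like leftovers of cloning-vector ancestry rather than functional parts. No mammalian selection marker is annotated, which fits transient expression. The depositor notes that the pBa backbone is prone to recombination, and a recombination-limiting strain is listed for growth.

The expression cassette is driven by the chicken β-actin promoter, followed by a chimeric chicken β-actin/rabbit β-globin intron that promotes efficient processing and expression of the transcript. Downstream lies the HaloTag coding sequence, a modified bacterial dehalogenase that bonds covalently to chloroalkane ligands and so allows labelling with fluorescent or affinity ligands. It is positioned at the N terminus of the 603 bp Kif3b insert. By the construct name, the insert corresponds to residues 391-592, with "CC" presumably denoting the coiled-coil region rather than the motor domain. The transcript ends at an SV40 polyadenylation signal, and the small large T antigen fragment annotated just before it is probably part of that SV40-derived region. The associated study concerns the adaptor linking KIF3AB and KIF3AC to neuronal organelles. The plasmid is therefore suited to expressing an isolated, labelable KIF3B domain in mammalian cells for interaction or localization studies.
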