Addgene plasmid #193931: pBa.Halo-KIF3B CC 391-592
Purpose: Mammalian expression of Halo-tagged Kif 3B CC 391-592
Depositing lab: Marvin Bentley. Depositing organization: Rensselaer Polytechnic Institute. Publication: KAP is the neuronal organelle adaptor for Kinesin-2 KIF3AB and KIF3AC. Garbouchian A, Montgomery A, Gilbert SP, Bentley M. Mol Biol Cell. 2022 Oct 6:mbcE22080336. doi: 10.1091/mbc.E22-08-0336. PubMed 36200888.
Backbone
  Vector backbone: pBeta Actin-HALO
  Vector type: Mammalian Expression
Growth in bacteria
  Bacterial resistance: Ampicillin, 100 μg/mL
  Growth temperature: 37°C
  Growth strain: NEB Stable
  Copy number: High Copy
Gene/Insert
  Gene/Insert name: Kif 3B
  Species: M. musculus (mouse)
  Insert size (bp): 603
  Entrez Gene: Kif3b (a.k.a. AI854312, AW549267, mKIAA0359)
  Promoter: Chicken Beta actin
  Tag / fusion protein: Halo (N terminal on backbone)
  Cloning method: Restriction Enzyme; 5′ cloning site Unknown (unknown if destroyed)
Terms and licenses: Academic/Nonprofit Terms; Industry Terms: Not Available to Industry
Depositor comments: pBa vector is susceptible to recombination and should not be grown in fast growing bacteria or cloned using recombination.
How to cite: pBa.Halo-KIF3B CC 391-592 was a gift from Marvin Bentley (Addgene plasmid # 193931 ; http://n2t.net/addgene:193931 ; RRID:Addgene_193931)
