>Addgene plasmid #193931 | pBa.Halo-KIF3B CC 391-592 | depositor partial sequence | sequence record 375767 | Kif 3B
GGGGGTGGGGAAGAGGAGGAGGAGGAGGGAGAAGAGGGTGAGGAGGACGGGGATGATAAGGATGATTACT
GGCGGGAACAGCAAGAAAAACTGGAGATTGAGAAGCGGGCCATTGTAGAGGACCACAGCTTGGTTGCAGA
GGAGAAGATGAGGCTGCTGAAGGAGAAGGAGAAAAAGATGGAGGACCTGCGGCGAGAGAAGGATGCTGCA
GAGATGCTGGGTGCCAAAATCAAGGCCATGGAGAGTAAGCTGCTTGTCGGAGGAAAAAATATAGTAGATC
ATACAAACGAACAGCAGAAGATCCTGGAGCAAAAACGCCAGGAGATCGCAGAGCAGAAACGTCGAGAAAG
AGAAATCCAGCAGCAAATGGAGAGTCGAGATGAGGAGACCCTGGAACTGAAAGAGACTTACACCTCACTG
CAGCAGGAGGTAGACATCAAGACCAAAAAGCTCAAAAAGCTCTTTTCCAAGCTTCAGGCCGTGAAGGCCG
AGATCCACGACCTCCAAGAAGAACACATCAAAGAGCGCCAGGAGCTGGAGCAGACGCAGAATGAACTCAC
CCGGGAGCTAAAGCTCAAGCATCTTATTATAGAAAACTTTATT
